>Addgene plasmid #200187 | pYPQ230-RVQ | addgene full sequence | sequence record 396767 | Addgene NGS Result
TGGACCAGCCAGGACAGAAATGCCTCGACTTCGCTGCTACCCAAGGTTGCCGGGTGACGCACACCGTGGA
AACGGATGAAGGCACGAACCCAGTGGACATAAGCCTGTTCGGTTCGTAAGCTGTAATGCAAGTAGCGTAT
GCGCTCACGCAACTGGTCCAGAACCTTGACCGAACGCAGCGGTGGTAACGGCGCAGTGGCGGTTTTCATG
GCTTGTTATGACTGTTTTTTTGGGGTACAGTCTATGCCTCGGGCATCCAAGCAGCAAGCGCGTTACGCCG
TGGGTCGATGTTTGATGTTATGGAGCAGCAACGATGTTACGCAGCAGGGCAGTCGCCCTAAAACAAAGTT
AAACATTATGAGGGAAGCGGTGATCGCCGAAGTATCGACTCAACTATCAGAGGTAGTTGGCGTCATCGAG
CGCCATCTCGAACCGACGTTGCTGGCCGTACATTTGTACGGCTCCGCAGTGGATGGCGGCCTGAAGCCAC
ACAGTGATATTGATTTGCTGGTTACGGTGACCGTAAGGCTTGATGAAACAACGCGGCGAGCTTTGATCAA
CGACCTTTTGGAAACTTCGGCTTCCCCTGGAGAGAGCGAGATTCTCCGCGCTGTAGAAGTCACCATTGTT
GTGCACGACGACATCATTCCGTGGCGTTATCCAGCTAAGCGCGAACTGCAATTTGGAGAATGGCAGCGCA
ATGACATTCTTGCAGGTATCTTCGAGCCAGCCACGATCGACATTGATCTGGCTATCTTGCTGACAAAAGC
AAGAGAACATAGCGTTGCCTTGGTAGGTCCAGCGGCGGAGGAACTCTTTGATCCGGTTCCTGAACAGGAT
CTATTTGAGGCGCTAAATGAAACCTTAACGCTATGGAACTCGCCGCCCGACTGGGCTGGCGATGAGCGAA
ATGTAGTGCTTACGTTGTCCCGCATTTGGTACAGCGCAGTAACCGGCAAAATCGCGCCGAAGGATGTCGC
TGCCGACTGGGCAATGGAGCGCCTGCCGGCCCAGTATCAGCCCGTCATACTTGAAGCTAGACAGGCTTAT
CTTGGACAAGAAGAAGATCGCTTGGCCTCGCGCGCAGATCAGTTGGAAGAATTTGTCCACTACGTGAAAG
GCGAGATCACCAAGGTAGTCGGCAAATAACCCTCGAGCCACCCATGACCAAAATCCCTTAACGTGAGTTA
CGCGTCGTTCCACTGAGCGTCAGACCCCGTAGAAAAGATCAAAGGATCTTCTTGAGATCCTTTTTTTCTG
CGCGTAATCTGCTGCTTGCAAACAAAAAAACCACCGCTACCAGCGGTGGTTTGTTTGCCGGATCAAGAGC
TACCAACTCTTTTTCCGAAGGTAACTGGCTTCAGCAGAGCGCAGATACCAAATACTGTTCTTCTAGTGTA
GCCGTAGTTAGGCCACCACTTCAAGAACTCTGTAGCACCGCCTACATACCTCGCTCTGCTAATCCTGTTA
CCAGTGGCTGCTGCCAGTGGCGATAAGTCGTGTCTTACCGGGTTGGACTCAAGACGATAGTTACCGGATA
AGGCGCAGCGGTCGGGCTGAACGGGGGGTTCGTGCACACAGCCCAGCTTGGAGCGAACGACCTACACCGA
ACTGAGATACCTACAGCGTGAGCTATGAGAAAGCGCCACGCTTCCCGAAGGGAGAAAGGCGGACAGGTAT
CCGGTAAGCGGCAGGGTCGGAACAGGAGAGCGCACGAGGGAGCTTCCAGGGGGAAACGCCTGGTATCTTT
ATAGTCCTGTCGGGTTTCGCCACCTCTGACTTGAGCGTCGATTTTTGTGATGCTCGTCAGGGGGGCGGAG
CCTATGGAAAAACGCCAGCAACGCGGCCTTTTTACGGTTCCTGGCCTTTTGCTGGCCTTTTGCTCACATG
TTCTTTCCTGCGTTATCCCCTGATTCTGTGGATAACCGTATTACCGCCTTTGAGTGAGCTGATACCGCTC
GCCGCAGCCGAACGACCGAGCGCAGCGAGTCAGTGAGCGAGGAAGCGGAAGAGCGCCCAATACGCAAACC
GCCTCTCCCCGCGCGTTGGCCGATTCATTAATGCAGCTGGCACGACAGGTTTCCCGACTGGAAAGCGGGC
AGTGAGCGCAACGCAATTAATACGCGTACCGCGAGCCAGGAAGAGTTTGTAGAAACGCAAAAAGGCCATC
CGTCAGGATGGCCTTCTGCTTAGTTTGATGCCTGGCAGTTTATGGCGGGCGTCCTGCCCGCCACCCTCCG
GGCCGTTGCTTCACAACGTTCAAATCCGCTCCCGGCGGATTTGTCCTACTCAGGAGAGCGTTCACCGACA
AACAACAGATAAAACGAAAGGCCCAGTCTTCCGACTGAGCCTTTCGTTTTATTTGATGCCTGGCAGTTCC
CTACTCTCGCGTTAACGCTTGCATGGATGTTTTCCCAGTCACGACGTTGTAAAACGACGGCCAGTCTTAA
GCTCGGGCCCCAAATAATGATTTTATTTTGACTGATAGTGACCTGTTCGTTGCAACAAATTGATGAGCAA
TGCTTTTTTATAATGCCAACTTTGTACAAAAAAGCAGGCTCCGAATTCGCCCTTCACCATGGCTCCTAAG
AAGAAGCGGAAGGTTGGTATTCACGGGGTGCCTGCGGCTTCAAAGCTCGAGAAATTCACCAACTGTTATT
CGTTGAGCAAAACACTGCGGTTTAAAGCGATTCCAGTCGGCAAGACTCAAGAGAATATAGACAATAAGCG
GCTGTTGGTGGAAGATGAAAAGCGCGCGGAAGACTACAAAGGGGTGAAGAAGTTGTTGGACAGATACTAC
CTCTCTTTTATCAATGATGTCTTGCACTCAATCAAATTGAAGAATCTGAACAACTACATCTCCCTCTTCA
GAAAGAAAACAAGGACAGAAAAGGAGAATAAGGAACTTGAAAATTTGGAGATCAATCTGAGGAAAGAGAT
CGCGAAAGCCTTTAAAGGCAACGAAGGATACAAAAGTCTGTTCAAGAAGGATATAATTGAGACAATTTTG
CCAGAGTTCCTCGATGACAAGGACGAGATTGCGCTGGTCAATTCGTTCAACCGCTTCACAACAGCATTCA
CAGGCTTCTTTGATAATCGGGAAAATATGTTCTCTGAGGAGGCAAAGTCCACTTCTATTGCGTTCAGGTG
TATCAATGAGAATCTCACTGTGTACATTTCCAACATGGATATCTTTGAGAAGGTTGACGCAATTTTTGAC
AAGCACGAAGTTCAGGAGATTAAGGAGAAGATCCTCAATTCCGATTATGACGTTGAGGACTTCTTCGAAG
GTGAGTTTTTTAATTTCGTGCTCACTCAAGAGGGTATCGACGTGTATAATGCGATCATCGGTGGGTTCGT
GACTGAGTCCGGTGAAAAGATTAAGGGATTGAACGAGTATATCAACCTTTACAACCAAAAGACGAAACAG
AAGCTGCCAAAGTTCAAGCCTCTTTACAAACAGGTTCTTTCAGACCGCGAGTCACTCTCGTTCTATGGGG
AGGGCTACACTTCGGATGAGGAAGTCCTGGAGGTGTTCAGGAATACTCTCAATAAGAATTCGGAGATTTT
CTCTTCTATAAAAAAACTGGAAAAGTTGTTTAAGAATTTTGACGAATACTCTAGCGCCGGCATATTTGTG
AAAAACGGCCCGGCCATATCAACGATAAGTAAAGATATCTTCGGCGAATGGAACGTGATCAGAGACAAAT
GGAACGCGGAGTATGACGATATTCACCTGAAGAAGAAGGCTGTCGTAACGGAGAAGTACGAGGATGATCG
CAGGAAAAGCTTCAAAAAGATCGGAAGTTTCAGCCTGGAACAGTTGCAGGAGTATGCTGACGCCGATCTT
AGCGTCGTCGAGAAGTTGAAGGAGATAATCATCCAAAAGGTCGACGAGATATATAAAGTCTATGGATCAA
GTGAAAAACTGTTCGACGCCGACTTCGTTTTGGAGAAGTCCCTGAAGAAGAACGACGCTGTTGTTGCCAT
TATGAAGGATCTGCTCGACAGCGTGAAGAGTTTCGAGAACTATATTAAGGCTTTTTTCGGGGAGGGGAAG
GAGACTAACAGAGATGAGTCCTTCTACGGAGACTTCGTCCTCGCGTACGATATACTCCTTAAGGTAGACC
ACATCTACGACGCAATCAGAAATTACGTGACACAAAAGCCGTACAGCAAGGACAAGTTCAAACTCTACTT
CCAGAACCCCCAGTTCATGGGCGGCTGGGACAAGGACAAGGAAACGGATTACAGGGCTACGATCCTGAGG
TATGGTTCAAAATACTACTTGGCGATTATGGACAAGAAGTACGCCAAGTGTCTCCAGAAGATTGACAAAG
ACGATGTCAATGGCAATTATGAGAAGATCAACTACAAGCTGCTTCCGGGTCCGAACAAGATGCTCCCAAA
GGTTTTCTTCAGCAAGAAATGGATGGCCTACTATAACCCAAGCGAGGACATCCAGAAGATTTATAAGAAC
GGTACGTTCAAGAAGGGCGACATGTTCAATCTTAACGACTGTCACAAGCTGATCGACTTCTTCAAAGACT
CAATTAGCCGGTACCCAAAGTGGTCTAACGCCTATGACTTCAACTTTTCGGAAACCGAGAAGTACAAGGA
TATAGCCGGATTTTATAGAGAGGTGGAAGAGCAGGGCTACAAGGTGTCATTCGAGTCCGCCAGCAAGAAG
GAAGTGGACAAGCTCGTGGAAGAGGGTAAGCTCTACATGTTCCAGATTTATAATAAAGACTTTAGCGATA
AGAGCCACGGGACACCTAATCTCCACACAATGTATTTCAAGCTGCTCTTCGACGAGAATAACCACGGCCA
AATCAGGTTGTCAGGAGGGGCTGAACTCTTCATGCGGCGCGCTAGCCTTAAGAAGGAGGAGCTTGTAGTC
CACCCTGCGAATAGTCCAATTGCGAATAAGAACCCGGACAATCCTAAAAAGACTACAACATTGAGCTACG
ACGTGTACAAGGATAAGAGGTTTTCCGAGGATCAGTACCAGCTCCACATCCCGATTGCGATCAACAAGTG
CCCAAAGAATATTTTCAAGATAAACACAGAGGTGCGTGTACTCCTGAAGCATGACGACAATCCTTACGTC
ATTGGGATTGATCGGGGCGAGAGGAACCTCCTCTATATTGTGGTGGTGGACGGGAAGGGGAACATAGTCG
AACAGTACTCCCTTAACGAAATAATTAACAATTTCAACGGCATCCGTATCAAGACCGACTACCATTCGTT
GCTGGACAAGAAGGAGAAGGAGAGATTTGAGGCGCGGCAAAATTGGACAAGTATCGAGAACATCAAGGAA
CTCAAAGCAGGTTATATCTCTCAAGTTGTGCATAAGATATGCGAGCTGGTTGAGAAGTATGACGCAGTGA
TCGCTCTTGAGGACCTCAACTCGGGCTTTAAGAATTCTAGAGTTAAAGTGGAGAAGCAGGTCTATCAAAA
GTTCGAGAAGATGCTTATAGATAAGCTCAACTACATGGTCGATAAGAAATCGAACCCATGTGCCACCGGC
GGCGCACTCAAAGGTTACCAAATAACAAACAAATTCGAGTCCTTCAAATCGATGAGTACTCAGAATGGGT
TCATATTTTATATACCGGCGTGGCTTACGTCTAAGATCGACCCGTCAACTGGTTTTGTCAACCTGTTGAA
GACGAAATACACGTCCATTGCCGATTCGAAAAAGTTCATATCTAGTTTTGATCGTATTATGTACGTCCCA
GAGGAAGATCTTTTCGAGTTTGCTCTCGACTACAAAAACTTTTCGCGGACCGATGCGGATTACATTAAAA
AATGGAAACTCTATTCGTACGGCAACAGAATCAGGATTTTTCGCAACCCTAAGAAGAATAACGTCTTTGA
TTGGGAGGAAGTTTGCTTGACTAGCGCGTACAAGGAGCTCTTTAATAAGTATGGCATTAACTACCAACAG
GGTGATATCAGAGCACTGCTTTGCGAACAATCTGACAAGGCTTTCTACTCATCCTTCATGGCTTTGATGA
GCCTGATGCTCCAGATGAGAAATTCAATTACAGGCAGAACCGACGTGGATTTCTTGATCTCCCCGGTTAA
AAATTCTGATGGCATCTTTTACGATAGCAGGAACTATGAAGCGCAAGAGAATGCGATTCTGCCAAAAAAT
GCAGACGCCAACGGTGCCTATAACATCGCCAGGAAAGTCCTGTGGGCGATCGGCCAGTTCAAAAAGGCCG
AAGACGAAAAATTGGACAAGGTCAAAATCGCTATCAGCAACAAAGAGTGGCTGGAGTATGCTCAGACATC
CGTAAAGCATAAGCGTCCTGCTGCCACCAAAAAGGCCGGACAGGCTAAGAAAAAGAAGTGAGACGACTAG
TGGCGGCCGCCGACGTCCGATCGTTCAAACATTTGGCAATAAAGTTTCTTAAGATTGAATCCTGTTGCCG
GTCTTGCGATGATTATCATATAATTTCTGTTGAATTACGTTAAGCATGTAATAATTAACATGTAATGCAT
GACGTTATTTATGAGATGGGTTTTTATGATTAGAGTCCCGCAATTATACATTTAATACGCGATAGAAAAC
AAAATATAGCGCGCAAACTAGGATAAATTATCGCGCGCGGTGTCATCTATGTTACTAGATCGGGAATTGA
TCCCCCCTCGACAGCTTCCGGAAAGGGCGAATTCGCAACTTTGTATACAAAAGTTGAACGAGAAACGTAA
AATGATATAAATATCAATATATTAAATTAGATTTTGCATAAAAAACAGACTACATAATACTGTAAAACAC
AACATATCCAGTCACTATGCCATCCAGCTGATATCCCCTATAGTGAGTCGTATTACATGGTCATAGCTGT
TTCCTGGCAGCTCTGGCCCGTGTCTCAAAATCTCTGATGTTACATTGCACAAGATAAAAATATATCATCA
TGCCTCCTC
Features (pLannotate 1.2.2; 12 found; start..end, strand, type, name):
     96..119     +  promoter       Pc promoter (fragment): intI1 (promoter lies within the coding sequence); class 1 integron promoter
    295..351     +  CDS            GmR (fragment): gentamycin acetyltransferase; aacC1; confers resistance to gentamycin
    358..1149    +  CDS            SmR: aminoglycoside adenylyltransferase (Murphy, 1985); aadA; confers resistance to spectinomycin and streptomycin
   1242..1830    +  rep_origin     ori: high-copy-number ColE1/pMB1/pBR322/pUC origin of replication
   2013..2105    +  CDS            lacI (fragment): lac repressor; lacI; The lac repressor binds to the lac operator to inhibit transcription in E. coli. This inhibition can be relieved by adding lactose or isopropyl-β-D-thiogalactopyranoside (IPTG).
   2160..2187    -  terminator     rrnB T2 terminator: transcription terminator T2 from the E. coli rrnB gene
   2319..2362    +  terminator     rrnB T1 terminator: Escherichia coli rrnB; transcription terminator T1 from the E. coli rrnB gene
   2409..2445    -  CDS            lacZα (fragment): LacZα fragment of β-galactosidase; lacZ fragment
   2461..2560    +  protein_bind   attL1: mutant version of attL; recombination site for the Gateway® LR reaction LR Clonase™
   6389..6641    +  terminator     NOS terminator: nopaline synthase terminator and poly(A) signal
   6686..6809    +  protein_bind   attR5: mutant version of attR; recombination site for the Gateway® LR reaction LR Clonase™
   6827..6845    -  promoter       T7 promoter: promoter for bacteriophage T7 RNA polymerase
