[The description below was written by a language model from this plasmid's Addgene catalogue record and pLannotate feature annotations shown in this document.]
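Description:
pYPQ230-RVQ is a 6,939 bp Gateway entry clone built on the pYPQ167 backbone, designed to supply an engineered LbCas12a nuclease for CRISPR genome editing in plants. It is maintained in E. coli as a high-copy plasmid through a ColE1/pUC-type origin and selected with spectinomycin via the aadA (SmR) aminoglycoside adenylyltransferase gene. Small annotated remnants near the marker and origin (a class 1 integron Pc promoter fragment, pieces of a gentamicin resistance gene, lacI and lacZα) appear to be backbone leftovers rather than functional parts. rrnB T1 and T2 terminators sit upstream of the cloning region, where they typically insulate the insert from read-through transcription in bacteria.

The payload lies between attL1 and attR5 recombination sites. It encodes Cas12a from Lachnospiraceae bacterium ND2006 carrying the substitutions G146R, R182V and E795Q (the "RVQ" variant), with nuclear localization signals at both the N and C termini. The automated annotation did not label the nuclease coding sequence itself, but the large unannotated stretch between attL1 and the NOS terminator matches its expected position. The NOS terminator provides the plant polyadenylation signal downstream. No promoter is annotated within the att-flanked cassette, and the record does not state one. The attL1/attR5 pairing is the kind used in multi-fragment LR reactions, so the nuclease module would be combined with a second entry clone, presumably a crRNA expression unit, and a destination vector that would be expected to provide the promoter. A T7 promoter lies just outside attR5. The associated work reports LbCas12a variants with improved editing efficiency in human cells and plants.
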