Addgene plasmid #200187: pYPQ230-RVQ
Purpose: Gateway entry clone (attL1 & attR5) for LbCas12a-RVQ mediated genome editing
Depositing lab: Yiping Qi. Depositing organization: University of Maryland, College Park. Publication: Boosting genome editing efficiency in human cells and plants with novel LbCas12a variants. Zhang L, Li G, Zhang Y, Cheng Y, Roberts N, Glenn SE, DeZwaan-McCabe D, Rube HT, Manthey J, Coleman G, Vakulskas CA, Qi Y. Genome Biol. 2023 Apr 30;24(1):102. doi: 10.1186/s13059-023-02929-6. PubMed 37122009.
Backbone
  Vector backbone: pYPQ167
  Total vector size (bp): 6939
  Vector type: Plant Expression, CRISPR ; Gateway compatible LbCas12a-RV entry clone
Growth in bacteria
  Bacterial resistance: Spectinomycin, 50 μg/mL
  Growth temperature: 37°C
  Growth strain: DH5alpha
  Copy number: High Copy
Gene/Insert
  Gene/Insert name: LbCas12a-RVQ
  Species: Lachnospiraceae bacterium ND2006
  Mutation: G146R, R182V, E795Q
  Tag / fusion protein: NLS (C terminal on insert); NLS (N terminal on insert)
Terms and licenses: Academic/Nonprofit Terms; Industry Terms: Not Available to Industry
How to cite: pYPQ230-RVQ was a gift from Yiping Qi (Addgene plasmid # 200187 ; http://n2t.net/addgene:200187 ; RRID:Addgene_200187)
